Addgene plasmid #116066: CMV-TO-nTEVPhcZhccTEVP
Purpose: Expresses an engineered TEV protease
Depositing lab: Michael Elowitz. Depositing organization: California Institute of Technology. Publication: Programmable protein circuits in living cells. Gao XJ, Chong LS, Kim MS, Elowitz MB. Science. 2018 Sep 21;361(6408):1252-1258. doi: 10.1126/science.aat5062. PubMed 30237357.
Backbone
  Vector backbone: CMV-TO-FlpIn
  Vector type: Mammalian Expression
Growth in bacteria
  Bacterial resistance: Ampicillin, 100 μg/mL
  Growth temperature: 37°C
  Growth strain: DH5alpha
  Copy number: High Copy
Gene/Insert
  Gene/Insert name: nTEVPhcZhccTEVP
  Species: Synthetic
  Cloning method: Gibson Cloning
Terms and licenses: Academic/Nonprofit Terms; Industry Terms: Not Available to Industry
How to cite: CMV-TO-nTEVPhcZhccTEVP was a gift from Michael Elowitz (Addgene plasmid # 116066 ; http://n2t.net/addgene:116066 ; RRID:Addgene_116066)
