[The description below was written by a language model from this plasmid's Addgene catalogue record and pLannotate feature annotations shown in this document.]
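Description:
CMV-TO-nTEVPhcZhccTEVP is a 6.1 kb mammalian expression plasmid built on the CMV-TO-FlpIn backbone and made to express an engineered tobacco etch virus (TEV) protease. It is propagated in E. coli at high copy from a ColE1/pUC-type origin and selected with ampicillin through the β-lactamase gene. The remnants of an f1 origin, lac promoter/operator sequences and a pBR322 bom region are ordinary backbone carry-over.

The expression cassette consists of the human CMV immediate-early enhancer and promoter, followed directly by two short matches annotated as tet operator-containing promoter fragments. This fits the "TO" (tet operator) name, an arrangement that allows repression by the Tet repressor and induction by tetracycline or doxycycline in cells expressing that repressor, and constitutive expression elsewhere. Downstream is a synthetic open reading frame assembled by Gibson cloning, of which about 915 bp matches the protease portion of the TEV polyprotein, and a bovine growth hormone polyadenylation signal ends the transcript. The insert name suggests that N- and C-terminal portions of the protease are joined through intervening engineered elements. However, neither the catalogue fields nor the feature table defines these elements, and the annotation reports one continuous TEV match.

The backbone also carries an FRT site placed immediately upstream of a hygromycin resistance coding sequence with an SV40 polyadenylation signal, and no complete promoter is annotated upstream of it. In Flp-In-type designs, FLP-mediated recombination into a genomic FRT site places this marker behind a resident promoter, so hygromycin selects for single-copy, site-specific integrants. The plasmid can therefore serve for transient transfection or stable line generation, and it was deposited with work on programmable protein circuits in living cells.
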