Features (pLannotate 1.2.2; 22 found; start..end, strand, type, name):
     33..56      +  polyA_signal   bGH poly(A) signal (fragment): bovine growth hormone polyadenylation signal
     60..81      +  promoter       SV40 promoter (fragment): SV40 enhancer and early promoter
    102..335     +  rep_origin     f1 ori (fragment) (sequence partly withheld): f1 bacteriophage origin of replication; arrow indicates direction of (+) strand synthesis
    340..387     +  protein_bind   FRT: FLP-mediated recombination occurs in the 8-bp core sequence TCTAGAAA (Turan and Bode, 2011). FLP recombinase from the Saccharomyces cerevisiae 2μ plasmid
    395..1417    +  CDS            HygR: aminoglycoside phosphotransferase from E. coli; aph(4)-Ia; confers resistance to hygromycin
   1427..1552    +  CDS            ble (fragment): BLE_KLEPN - Experimental evidence at protein level: Swiss-Prot protein existence level 1. Binding protein with a strong affinity to the bleomycin family of antibiotics. Binds to CL990; an antimitotic-antibiotic compound. From Klebsiella pneumoniae.
   1547..1668    +  polyA_signal   SV40 poly(A) signal: SV40 polyadenylation signal
   1741..1757    -  protein_bind   lac operator: The lac repressor binds to the lac operator to inhibit transcription in E. coli. This inhibition can be relieved by adding lactose or isopropyl-β-D-thiogalactopyranoside (IPTG). lac repressor encoded by lacI
   1765..1795    -  promoter       lac promoter: promoter for the E. coli lac operon
   1810..1831    -  protein_bind   CAP binding site: CAP binding activates transcription in the presence of cAMP. E. coli catabolite activator protein
   1844..1936    -  CDS            lacI (fragment): lac repressor; lacI; The lac repressor binds to the lac operator to inhibit transcription in E. coli. This inhibition can be relieved by adding lactose or isopropyl-β-D-thiogalactopyranoside (IPTG).
   2119..2707    -  rep_origin     ori: high-copy-number ColE1/pMB1/pBR322/pUC origin of replication
   2878..3738    -  CDS            AmpR: β-lactamase; bla; confers resistance to ampicillin, carbenicillin, and related antibiotics
   3739..3843    -  promoter       AmpR promoter: bla
   3902..3954    -  misc_feature   bom (fragment): basis of mobility region from pBR322
   4104..4483    +  enhancer       CMV enhancer: human cytomegalovirus immediate early enhancer
   4484..4687    +  promoter       CMV promoter: human cytomegalovirus (CMV) immediate early promoter
   4689..4708    +  promoter       PLtetO-1 promoter (fragment): modified phage lambda PL promoter with tet operator sites (Lutz and Bujard, 1997)
   4710..4729    +  promoter       PLtetO-1 promoter (fragment): modified phage lambda PL promoter with tet operator sites (Lutz and Bujard, 1997)
   4737..4770    +  promoter       TRE3GV promoter (fragment): 3rd-generation Tet-responsive promoter that can be activated by binding of Tet-On® 3G, optimized for retroviral and lentiviral vectors
   4869..5783    +  CDS            POLG_TEV (fragment): Experimental evidence at protein level: Swiss-Prot protein existence level 1. [Nuclear inclusion protein A]: has RNA-binding and proteolytic activities. From Tobacco etch virus (TEV).
   5895..17      +  polyA_signal   bGH poly(A) signal (across the origin): bovine growth hormone polyadenylation signal
>Addgene plasmid #116066 | CMV-TO-nTEVPhcZhccTEVP | addgene full sequence | sequence record 224934 | Addgene NGS Result
TGCGGTGGGCTCTATGGAGATCTATCGATGTTCTGGGGATGCGGTGGGCTCTATGGCTTCTGAGGCGGAA
AGAACCAGCTGGGGCTCTAGGGGGTATCCCC
[124 nt withheld, positions 102-225]
C
[91 nt withheld, positions 227-317]
AGGGTGATGGTTCACGTACCTAGAAGTTCCTATTCCGAAGTTCCTATTCTCTAGAAAGTATAGGAACTTC
CTTGGCCAAAAAGCCTGAACTCACCGCGACGTCTGTCGAGAAGTTTCTGATCGAAAAGTTCGACAGCGTC
TCCGACCTGATGCAGCTCTCGGAGGGCGAAGAATCTCGTGCTTTCAGCTTCGATGTAGGAGGGCGTGGAT
ATGTCCTGCGGGTAAATAGCTGCGCCGATGGTTTCTACAAAGATCGTTATGTTTATCGGCACTTTGCATC
GGCCGCGCTCCCGATTCCGGAAGTGCTTGACATTGGGGAATTCAGCGAGAGCCTGACCTATTGCATCTCC
CGCCGTGCACAGGGTGTCACGTTGCAAGACCTGCCTGAAACCGAACTGCCCGCTGTTCTGCAGCCGGTCG
CGGAGGCCATGGATGCGATCGCTGCGGCCGATCTTAGCCAGACGAGCGGGTTCGGCCCATTCGGACCGCA
AGGAATCGGTCAATACACTACATGGCGTGATTTCATATGCGCGATTGCTGATCCCCATGTGTATCACTGG
CAAACTGTGATGGACGACACCGTCAGTGCGTCCGTCGCGCAGGCTCTCGATGAGCTGATGCTTTGGGCCG
AGGACTGCCCCGAAGTCCGGCACCTCGTGCACGCGGATTTCGGCTCCAACAATGTCCTGACGGACAATGG
CCGCATAACAGCGGTCATTGACTGGAGCGAGGCGATGTTCGGGGATTCCCAATACGAGGTCGCCAACATC
TTCTTCTGGAGGCCGTGGTTGGCTTGTATGGAGCAGCAGACGCGCTACTTCGAGCGGAGGCATCCGGAGC
TTGCAGGATCGCCGCGGCTCCGGGCGTATATGCTCCGCATTGGTCTTGACCAACTCTATCAGAGCTTGGT
TGACGGCAATTTCGATGATGCAGCTTGGGCGCAGGGTCGATGCGACGCAATCGTCCGATCCGGAGCCGGG
ACTGTCGGGCGTACACAAATCGCCCGCAGAAGCGCGGCCGTCTGGACCGATGGCTGTGTAGAAGTACTCG
CCGATAGTGGAAACCGACGCCCCAGCACTCGTCCGAGGGCAAAGGAATAGCACGTACTACGAGATTTCGA
TTCCACCGCCGCCTTCTATGAAAGGTTGGGCTTCGGAATCGTTTTCCGGGACGCCGGCTGGATGATCCTC
CAGCGCGGGGATCTCATGCTGGAGTTCTTCGCCCACCCCAACTTGTTTATTGCAGCTTATAATGGTTACA
AATAAAGCAATAGCATCACAAATTTCACAAATAAAGCATTTTTTTCACTGCATTCTAGTTGTGGTTTGTC
CAAACTCATCAATGTATCTTATCATGTCTGTATACCGTCGACCTCTAGCTAGAGCTTGGCGTAATCATGG
TCATAGCTGTTTCCTGTGTGAAATTGTTATCCGCTCACAATTCCACACAACATACGAGCCGGAAGCATAA
AGTGTAAAGCCTGGGGTGCCTAATGAGTGAGCTAACTCACATTAATTGCGTTGCGCTCACTGCCCGCTTT
CCAGTCGGGAAACCTGTCGTGCCAGCTGCATTAATGAATCGGCCAACGCGCGGGGAGAGGCGGTTTGCGT
ATTGGGCGCTCTTCCGCTTCCTCGCTCACTGACTCGCTGCGCTCGGTCGTTCGGCTGCGGCGAGCGGTAT
CAGCTCACTCAAAGGCGGTAATACGGTTATCCACAGAATCAGGGGATAACGCAGGAAAGAACATGTGAGC
AAAAGGCCAGCAAAAGGCCAGGAACCGTAAAAAGGCCGCGTTGCTGGCGTTTTTCCATAGGCTCCGCCCC
CCTGACGAGCATCACAAAAATCGACGCTCAAGTCAGAGGTGGCGAAACCCGACAGGACTATAAAGATACC
AGGCGTTTCCCCCTGGAAGCTCCCTCGTGCGCTCTCCTGTTCCGACCCTGCCGCTTACCGGATACCTGTC
CGCCTTTCTCCCTTCGGGAAGCGTGGCGCTTTCTCATAGCTCACGCTGTAGGTATCTCAGTTCGGTGTAG
GTCGTTCGCTCCAAGCTGGGCTGTGTGCACGAACCCCCCGTTCAGCCCGACCGCTGCGCCTTATCCGGTA
ACTATCGTCTTGAGTCCAACCCGGTAAGACACGACTTATCGCCACTGGCAGCAGCCACTGGTAACAGGAT
TAGCAGAGCGAGGTATGTAGGCGGTGCTACAGAGTTCTTGAAGTGGTGGCCTAACTACGGCTACACTAGA
AGAACAGTATTTGGTATCTGCGCTCTGCTGAAGCCAGTTACCTTCGGAAAAAGAGTTGGTAGCTCTTGAT
CCGGCAAACAAACCACCGCTGGTAGCGGTGGTTTTTTTGTTTGCAAGCAGCAGATTACGCGCAGAAAAAA
AGGATCTCAAGAAGATCCTTTGATCTTTTCTACGGGGTCTGACGCTCAGTGGAACGAAAACTCACGTTAA
GGGATTTTGGTCATGAGATTATCAAAAAGGATCTTCACCTAGATCCTTTTAAATTAAAAATGAAGTTTTA
AATCAATCTAAAGTATATATGAGTAAACTTGGTCTGACAGTTACCAATGCTTAATCAGTGAGGCACCTAT
CTCAGCGATCTGTCTATTTCGTTCATCCATAGTTGCCTGACTCCCCGTCGTGTAGATAACTACGATACGG
GAGGGCTTACCATCTGGCCCCAGTGCTGCAATGATACCGCGAGACCCACGCTCACCGGCTCCAGATTTAT
CAGCAATAAACCAGCCAGCCGGAAGGGCCGAGCGCAGAAGTGGTCCTGCAACTTTATCCGCCTCCATCCA
GTCTATTAATTGTTGCCGGGAAGCTAGAGTAAGTAGTTCGCCAGTTAATAGTTTGCGCAACGTTGTTGCC
ATTGCTACAGGCATCGTGGTGTCACGCTCGTCGTTTGGTATGGCTTCATTCAGCTCCGGTTCCCAACGAT
CAAGGCGAGTTACATGATCCCCCATGTTGTGCAAAAAAGCGGTTAGCTCCTTCGGTCCTCCGATCGTTGT
CAGAAGTAAGTTGGCCGCAGTGTTATCACTCATGGTTATGGCAGCACTGCATAATTCTCTTACTGTCATG
CCATCCGTAAGATGCTTTTCTGTGACTGGTGAGTACTCAACCAAGTCATTCTGAGAATAGTGTATGCGGC
GACCGAGTTGCTCTTGCCCGGCGTCAATACGGGATAATACCGCGCCACATAGCAGAACTTTAAAAGTGCT
CATCATTGGAAAACGTTCTTCGGGGCGAAAACTCTCAAGGATCTTACCGCTGTTGAGATCCAGTTCGATG
TAACCCACTCGTGCACCCAACTGATCTTCAGCATCTTTTACTTTCACCAGCGTTTCTGGGTGAGCAAAAA
CAGGAAGGCAAAATGCCGCAAAAAAGGGAATAAGGGCGACACGGAAATGTTGAATACTCATACTCTTCCT
TTTTCAATATTATTGAAGCATTTATCAGGGTTATTGTCTCATGAGCGGATACATATTTGAATGTATTTAG
AAAAATAAACAAATAGGGGTTCCGCGCACATTTCCCCGAAAAGTGCCACCTGACGTCGACGGATCGGGAG
ATCTCCCGATCCCCTATGGTGCACTCTCAGTACAATCTGCTCTGATGCCGCATAGTTAAGCCAGTATCTG
CTCCCTGCTTGTGTGTTGGAGGTCGCTGAGTAGTGCGCGAGCAAAATTTAAGCTACAACAAGGCAAGGCT
TGACCGACAATTGCATGAAGAATCTGCTTAGGGTTAGGCGTTTTGCGCTGCTTCGTACGGGCCAGATATA
CGCGTTGACATTGATTATTGACTAGTTATTAATAGTAATCAATTACGGGGTCATTAGTTCATAGCCCATA
TATGGAGTTCCGCGTTACATAACTTACGGTAAATGGCCCGCCTGGCTGACCGCCCAACGACCCCCGCCCA
TTGACGTCAATAATGACGTATGTTCCCATAGTAACGCCAATAGGGACTTTCCATTGACGTCAATGGGTGG
AGTATTTACGGTAAACTGCCCACTTGGCAGTACATCAAGTGTATCATATGCCAAGTACGCCCCCTATTGA
CGTCAATGACGGTAAATGGCCCGCCTGGCATTATGCCCAGTACATGACCTTATGGGACTTTCCTACTTGG
CAGTACATCTACGTATTAGTCATCGCTATTACCATGGTGATGCGGTTTTGGCAGTACATCAATGGGCGTG
GATAGCGGTTTGACTCACGGGGATTTCCAAGTCTCCACCCCATTGACGTCAATGGGAGTTTGTTTTGGCA
CCAAAATCAACGGGACTTTCCAAAATGTCGTAACAACTCCGCCCCATTGACGCAAATGGGCGGTAGGCGT
GTACGGTGGGAGGTCTATATAAGCAGAGCTCTCCCTATCAGTGATAGAGATCTCCCTATCAGTGATAGAG
ATCGTCGACGAGCTCGTTTAGTGAACCGTCAGATCGCCTGGAGACGCCATCCACGCTGTTTTGACCTCCA
TAGAAGACACCGGGACCGATCCAGCCTCCGGACTCTAGCGTTTAAACTTAAGCTTCGCCACCATGGGATC
CGGGGAGAGTTTGTTTAAGGGGCCAAGGGACTATAACCCAATATCATCCACTATTTGCCACCTCACTAAC
GAGAGCGATGGACATACAACCTCTCTCTACGGGATAGGCTTCGGTCCTTTCATCATTACCAATAAGCATC
TGTTTCGCCGAAACAACGGTACTCTTCTGGTTCAATCTCTTCATGGTGTCTTCAAGGTGAAAAACACCAC
TACGCTTCAGCAACACCTGATTGATGGTAGGGATATGATAATTATCAGAATGCCGAAAGATTTCCCACCT
TTTCCACAGAAGCTGAAATTCAGGGAACCGCAGAGAGAGGAGAGGATTTGTTTGGTAACGACCAACTTCC
AGACGGGCTCTGGCAGCAGCGACGAGATGGAGGAGTGTAGTCAGCACCTTGGAGGCGGTGGATCCGCGCT
TAAGAAGGAACTTCAAGCAAACAAAAAAGAGTTGGCCCAACTGAAGTGGGAGTTGCAGGCGCTCAAAAAG
GAGCTCGCCCAGGGTGGCGGAGGATCTGATGAGATGGAAGAGTGCTCCCAACATTTGGGAGGGTCAGGGA
GCAAGAGTATGAGTTCTATGGTGTCCGACACTAGCTGCACGTTCCCCTCAAGTGATGGGATATTCTGGAA
ACACTGGATACAGACTAAAGACGGACAGTGTGGAAGCCCATTGGTTTCCACCCGAGATGGTTTTATCGTG
GGTATCCATAGCGCCTCTAATTTCACAAACACGAACAACTATTTCACTTCAGTGCCCAAAAACTTTATGG
AGCTGCTCACAAACCAAGAAGCGCAGCAGTGGGTAAGCGGTTGGAGACTTAACGCTGACTCAGTTCTCTG
GGGGGGGCACAAAGTATTCATGGTAAAGCCAGAGGAGCCATTCCAACCAGTCAAAGAAGCCACACAACTT
ATGAACAGCTAGCTCGAGGAGGGCCCGAACAAAAACTCATCTCAGAAGAGGATCTGAATAGCGCCGTCGA
CCATCATCATAATCATCATTGAGTTTAAACCCGCTGATCAGCCTCGACTGTGCCTTCTAGTTGCCAGCCA
TCTGTTGTTTGCCCCTCCCCCGTGCCTTCCTTGACCCTGGAAGGTGCCACTCCCACTGTCCTTTCCTAAT
AAAATGAGGAAATTGCATCGCATTGTCTGAGTAGGTGTCATTCTATTCTGGGGGGTGGGGTGGGGCAGGA
CAGCAAGGGGGAGGATTGGGAAGACAATAGCAGGCATGCTGGGGA
